>Addgene plasmid #167158 | pYPQ134B2.0 | addgene full sequence | sequence record 331276 | Addgene NGS Result
GGTTTGCGTATTGGGCGCTCTTCCGCTTCCTCGCTCACTGACTCGCTGCGCTCGGTCGTTCGGCTGCGGC
GAGCGGTATCAGCTCACTCAAAGGCGGTAATACGGTTATCCACAGAATCAGGGGATAACGCAGGAAAGAA
CATGAATTAATTCTCATGTTTGACAGCTTATCATCGATTAGCTTTAATGCGGTAGTTTATCACAGTTAAA
TTGCTAACGCAGTCAGGCACCGTGTATGAAATCTAACAATGCGCTCATCGTCATCCTCGGCACCGTCACC
CTGGATGCTGTAGGCATAGGCTTGGTTATGCCGGTACTGCCGGGCCTCTTGCGGGATATCGTCCATTCCG
ACAGCATCGCCAGTCACTATGGCGTGCTGCTAGCGCTATATGCGTTGATGCAATTTCTATGCGCACCCGT
TCTCGGAGCACTGTCCGACCGCTTTGGCCGCCGCCCAGTCCTGCTCGCTTCGCTACTTGGAGCCACTATC
GACTACGCGATCATGGCGACCACACCCGTCCTGTGGATTCTCTACGCCGGACGCATCGTGGCCGGCATCA
CCGGCGCCACAGGTGCGGTTGCTGGCGCCTATATCGCCGACATCACCGATGGGGAAGATCGGGCTCGCCA
CTTCGGGCTCATGAGCGCTTGTTTCGGCGTGGGTATGGTGGCAGGCCCCGTGGCCGGGGGACTGTTGGGC
GCCATCTCCTTACATGCACCATTCCTTGCGGCGGCGGTGCTCAACGGCCTCAACCTACTACTGGGCTGCT
TCCTAATGCAGGAGTCGCATAAGGGAGAGCGCCGACCCATGCCCTTGAGAGCCTTCAACCCAGTCAGCTC
CTTCCGGTGGGCGCGGGGCATGACTATCGTCGCCGCACTTATGACTGTCTTCTTTATCATGCAACTCGTA
GGACAGGTGCCGGCAGCGCTCTGGGTCATTTTCGGCGAGGACCGCTTTCGCTGGAGCGCGACGATGATCG
GCCTGTCGCTTGCGGTATTCGGAATCTTGCACGCCCTCGCTCAAGCCTTCGTCACTGGTCCCGCCACCAA
ACGTTTCGGCGAGAAGCAGGCCATTATCGCCGGCATGGCGGCCGACGCGCTGGGCTACGTCTTGCTGGCG
TTCGCGACGCGAGGCTGGATGGCCTTCCCCATTATGATTCTTCTCGCTTCCGGCGGCATCGGGATGCCCG
CGTTGCAGGCCATGCTGTCCAGGCAGGTAGATGACGACCATCAGGGACAGCTTCAAGGATCGCTCGCGGC
TCTTACCAGCCTAACTTCGATCATTGGACCGCTGATCGTCACGGCGATTTATGCCGCCTCGGCGAGCACA
TGGAACGGGTTGGCATGGATTGTAGGCGCCGCCCTATACCTTGTCTGCCTCCCCGCGTTGCGTCGCGGTG
CATGGAGCCGGGCCACCTCGACCTGAATGGAAGCCGGCGGCACCTCGCTAACGGATTCACCACTCCAAGA
ATTGGAGCCAATCAATTCTTGCGGAGAACTGTGAATGCGCAAACCAACCCTTGATCGGGGAAGAACAGTA
TGTCGAGCTATTTTTTGACTTACTGGGGATCAAGCCTGATTGGGAGAAAATAAAATATCCCCTATAGTGA
GTCGTATTACATGGTCATAGCTGTTTCCTGGCAGCTCTGGCCCGTGTCTCAAAATCTCTGATGTTACATT
GCACAAGATAAAAATATATCATCATGCCTCCTCTAGAGGTCTCGCCAGTTTACTTTAAATTTTTCTTATG
GCTCAGCCTGTGATGGATAACTGAATCAAACAAATGGCGTCTGGGTTTAAGAACATCTGTTTTGGCTATG
TTGGACGAAACAAGTGAACTTTTAGGATCAACTTCCGTTTATATACGGAGCTTATATCGAGCAATAAGAT
AAGTGGGCTTTTTATGTAATTTAATGGGCTATCGTCCATATATTCACTAATACCCATGCCCAGTACCCAT
GTATGCGTTTCATATAAGCTCCTAATTTCTCCCACATCGCTCAAATCTAAACAAATCTTGTTGTATATAT
AACACTGAGGGAGCACCATTGGTCAGAGACGAGATCTAGTCTGAGTCGACCGTCTCTGTTTTAGAGCTAG
GCCAACATGAGGATCACCCATGTCTGCAGGGCCTAGCAAGTTAAAATAAGGCTAGTCCGTTATCAACTTG
GCCAACATGAGGATCACCCATGTCTGCAGGGCCAAGTGGCACCGAGTCGGTGCTTTTTTTTCCCTTTCCT
TTTTTCTTTTTTTTGCCATAAACTTAAATTTGTATATCGATCATTGTAGATATTGAAAACCTAGAACAAA
CCAACATCCATGTGAATGTCTTTCATGACTGATTTAGAGATAATTCTTGAATTTTGGAACTAGAATCTAT
AATGAGCCTAAATTAAAACATTGTGTGTTGGAGACCCTCGAGCCACCCATGACCAAAATCCCTTAACGTG
AGTTACGCGTCGTTCCACTGAGCGTCAGACCCCGTAGAAAAGATCAAAGGATCTTCTTGAGATCCTTTTT
TTCTGCGCGTAATCTGCTGCTTGCAAACAAAAAAACCACCGCTACCAGCGGTGGTTTGTTTGCCGGATCA
AGAGCTACCAACTCTTTTTCCGAAGGTAACTGGCTTCAGCAGAGCGCAGATACCAAATACTGTTCTTCTA
GTGTAGCCGTAGTTAGGCCACCACTTCAAGAACTCTGTAGCACCGCCTACATACCTCGCTCTGCTAATCC
TGTTACCAGTGGCTGCTGCCAGTGGCGATAAGTCGTGTCTTACCGGGTTGGACTCAAGACGATAGTTACC
GGATAAGGCGCAGCGGTCGGGCTGAACGGGGGGTTCGTGCACACAGCCCAGCTTGGAGCGAACGACCTAC
ACCGAACTGAGATACCTACAGCGTGAGCTATGAGAAAGCGCCACGCTTCCCGAAGGGAGAAAGGCGGACA
GGTATCCGGTAAGCGGCAGGGTCGGAACAGGAGAGCGCACGAGGGAGCTTCCAGGGGGAAACGCCTGGTA
TCTTTATAGTCCTGTCGGGTTTCGCCACCTCTGACTTGAGCGTCGATTTTTGTGATGCTCGTCAGGGGGG
CGGAGCCTATGGAAAAACGCCAGCAACGCGGCCTTTTTACGGTTCCTGGCCTTTTGCTGGCCTTTTGCTC
ACATGTTCTTTCCTGCGTTATCCCCTGATTCTGTGGATAACCGTATTACCGCCTTTGAGTGAGCTGATAC
CGCTCGCCGCAGCCGAACGACCGAGCGCAGCGAGTCAGTGAGCGAGGAAGCGGAAGAGCGCCCAATACGC
AAACCGCCTCTCCCCGCGCGTTGGCCGATTCATTAATGCAGCTGGCACGACAGGTTTCCCGACTGGAAAG
CGGGCAGTGAGCGCAACGCAATTAATACGCGTACCGCTAGCCAGGAAGAGTTTGTAGAAACGCAAAAAGG
CCATCCGTCAGGATGGCCTTCTGCTTAGTTTGATGCCTGGCAGTTTATGGCGGGCGTCCTGCCCGCCACC
CTCCGGGCCGTTGCTTCACAACGTTCAAATCCGCTCCCGGCGGATTTGTCCTACTCAGGAGAGCGTTCAC
CGACAAACAACAGATAAAACGAAAGGCCCAGTCTTCCGACTGAGCCTTTCGTTTTATTTGATGCCTGGCA
GTTCCCTACTCTCGCGTTCTGCATTAATGAATCGGCCAACGCGCGGGGAGAGGC
Features (pLannotate 1.2.2; 14 found; start..end, strand, type, name):
     20..144     -  rep_origin     RSF ori (fragment): Plasmids containing the RSF 1030 origin of replication can be propagated in E. coli cells that contain additional plasmids with compatible origins.
    160..188     +  promoter       tet promoter: E. coli promoter for tetracycline efflux protein gene
    236..1426    +  CDS            TcR: tetracycline efflux protein; tet; confers resistance to tetracycline
   1524..1598    +  CDS            KanR (fragment): aminoglycoside phosphotransferase; aphA-3; confers resistance to kanamycin
   1601..1619    -  promoter       T7 promoter: promoter for bacteriophage T7 RNA polymerase
   2105..2123    +  misc_RNA       MS2 stem loop: stem loop that binds the bacteriophage MS2 coat protein
   2134..2170    +  misc_RNA       gRNA scaffold (fragment): guide RNA scaffold for the Streptococcus pyogenes CRISPR/Cas9 system
   2175..2193    +  misc_RNA       MS2 stem loop: stem loop that binds the bacteriophage MS2 coat protein
   2204..2223    +  misc_RNA       gRNA scaffold (fragment): guide RNA scaffold for the Streptococcus pyogenes CRISPR/Cas9 system
   2507..3095    +  rep_origin     ori: high-copy-number ColE1/pMB1/pBR322/pUC origin of replication
   3278..3370    +  CDS            lacI (fragment): lac repressor; lacI; The lac repressor binds to the lac operator to inhibit transcription in E. coli. This inhibition can be relieved by adding lactose or isopropyl-β-D-thiogalactopyranoside (IPTG).
   3425..3452    -  terminator     rrnB T2 terminator: transcription terminator T2 from the E. coli rrnB gene
   3584..3627    +  terminator     rrnB T1 terminator: Escherichia coli rrnB; transcription terminator T1 from the E. coli rrnB gene
   3659..18      -  CDS            lacI (fragment) (across the origin): lac repressor; lacI; The lac repressor binds to the lac operator to inhibit transcription in E. coli. This inhibition can be relieved by adding lactose or isopropyl-β-D-thiogalactopyranoside (IPTG).
