[The description below was written by a language model from this plasmid's Addgene catalogue record and pLannotate feature annotations shown in this document.]
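Description:
pYPQ134B2.0 is a small (about 3.7 kb) empty Golden Gate entry vector built on the pHD1 backbone and intended for plant CRISPR work, specifically multiplexed transcriptional activation in the CRISPR-Act3.0 system. It is propagated in E. coli through a high-copy ColE1/pUC-type origin and selected with tetracycline, conferred by a tetracycline efflux gene (TcR) driven by its native tet promoter. The automated annotation also picks up short remnants of other elements: fragments of an RSF origin, a kanamycin resistance gene and lacI, plus a T7 promoter and rrnB T1/T2 terminators. These appear to be backbone leftovers rather than functional parts of the design.

The payload is a guide RNA expression cassette in which the Arabidopsis U3 small nuclear RNA promoter (AtU3, a Pol III promoter) drives a Streptococcus pyogenes Cas9 guide scaffold of the "gRNA2.0" type. In this scaffold, stem loops that bind the bacteriophage MS2 coat protein are inserted into the guide RNA structure, so that MS2-fused activator domains can be recruited to a Cas9-bound target site. The catalogue entry describes four MS2 binding sites, whereas the feature table annotates only two MS2 stem loops interspersed with scaffold fragments. The AtU3 promoter itself is not annotated, although an unannotated stretch upstream of the scaffold could hold it. As an empty backbone it carries no spacer; the user clones a target-specific protospacer into it. The vector is designated for the fourth gRNA position, so its cassette is combined with those from companion entry vectors by Golden Gate assembly to build a multi-guide array for simultaneous activation of several plant genes.
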