Addgene plasmid #167158: pYPQ134B2.0
Purpose: (Empty Backbone) Golden Gate entry vector to express the 4th gRNA with gRNA2.0 scaffold (with four MS2 binding sites) under AtU3 promoter
Depositing lab: Yiping Qi. Depositing organization: University of Maryland, College Park. Publication: CRISPR-Act3.0 for highly efficient multiplexed gene activation in plants. Pan C, Wu X, Markel K, Malzahn AA, Kundagrami N, Sretenovic S, Zhang Y, Cheng Y, Shih PM, Qi Y. Nat Plants. 2021 Jul;7(7):942-953. doi: 10.1038/s41477-021-00953-7. Epub 2021 Jun 24. PubMed 34168320.
Backbone
  Vector backbone: pHD1
  Backbone manufacturer: Cermak et al. 2011
  Vector type: Plant Expression, CRISPR
  Promoter: AtU3
Growth in bacteria
  Bacterial resistance: Tetracycline, 10 μg/mL
  Growth temperature: 37°C
  Growth strain: DH5alpha
  Copy number: Unknown
Terms and licenses: Academic/Nonprofit Terms; Industry Terms: Not Available to Industry
How to cite: pYPQ134B2.0 was a gift from Yiping Qi (Addgene plasmid # 167158 ; http://n2t.net/addgene:167158 ; RRID:Addgene_167158)
